>Addgene plasmid #217087 | pMV-Tc1-9_Xt | addgene full sequence | sequence record 442185 | Addgene NGS Result
AAAAATAAACAAATAGGGGTTCCGCGCACATTTCCCCGAAAAGTGCCACCTGACGTCTAAGAAACCATTA
TTATCATGACATTAACCTATAAAAATAGGCGTATCACGAGGCCCTTTCGTTGTAAAACGACGGCCAGTCG
AACCACGCAATGCGTCTCGATCCGCAGTGTCTTGCGTCTCTAAGCTTTACAGTTAGGTCCATAAATATTT
GGACAGAGACAACTTTTTTCTAATTTTGGTTCTGTACATTACCACAATGAATTTTAAATGAAACAACTCA
GATGCAGTTGAAGTGCAGACTTTCAGCTTTAATTCAGTGGGGTGAACAAAACGATTGCATAAAAATGTGA
GGCCACTAAAGCATTTTTTTTAACACAATCCCTTCATTTCAAGGGCTCAAAAGTAATTGGACAATTGACT
CAAAGGCTATTTCATGGGCAGGTGTTGGCAAGTCCGTCGTTATGTCATTATCAATTAAGCAGATAAAAGG
CCTGGAGTTGATTTGAGGTGTGGTGCTTGCATGTGGAAGATTTTGCTGTGAACAGACAACACCGGTGCTA
GCAATTCTACCGGGTAGGGGAGGCGCTTTTCCCAAGGCAGTCTGGAGCATGCGCTTTAGCAGCCCCGCTG
GGCACTTGGCGCTACACAAGTGGCCTCTGGCCTCGCACACATTCCACATCCACCGGTAGGCGCCAACCGG
CTCCGTTCTTTGGTGGCCCCTTCGCGCCACCTTCTACTCCTCCCCTAGTCAGGAAGTTCCCCCCCGCCCC
GCAGCTCGCGTCGTGCAGGACGTGACAAATGGAAGTAGCACGTCTCACTAGTCTCGTGCAGATGGACAGC
ACCGCTGAGCAATGGAAGCGGGTAGGCCTTTGGGGCAGCGGCCAATAGCAGCTTTGCTCCTTCGCTTTCT
GGGCTCAGAGGCTGGGAAGGGGTGGGTCCGGGGGCGGGCTCAGGGGCGGGCTCAGGGGCGGGGCGGGCGC
CCGAAGGGCCTCCGGGGGCCCGGCATTCTGCACGCTTCAAAAACGCACGTCTGCCGCGCTGTTCTCCTCC
TCCTCATCTCCGGGCCTTTCGACCCGCAGCCAACGCCACCATGGGGACCGAGTACAAGCCCACGGGGCGC
CTCGCCACCCGCGACGACGTCCCCCGGGCCGCACGCACCCTCGCCGCCGCGCTCGCCGACTACCCCGCCA
CGCGCCACACCGTCGACCCGGACCGCCACATCGAGCGGGTCACCGAGCTGCAAGAACTCTTCCTCACGCG
CGTCGGGCTCGACATCGGCAAGGTGTGGGTCGCGGACGACGGCGCCGCGGTGGCGGTCTGGACCACGCCG
GAGAGCGTCGAAGCGGGGGCGGTGTTCGCCGAGATCGGCCCGCGCATGGCCGAGTTGAGCGGTTCCCGGC
TGGCCGCGCAGCAACAGATGGAAGGCCTCCTGGCGCCGCACCGGCCCAAGGAGCCCGCGTGGTTCCTGGC
CACCGTCGGCGTCTCGCCCGACCACCAGGGCAAGGGTCTGGGCAGCGCCGTCGTGCTCCCCGGAGTGGAG
GCGGCCGAGCGCGCCGGGGTGCCCGCCTTCCTGGAGACCTCCGCGCCCCGCAACCTCCCCTTCTACGAGC
GGCTCGGCTTCACCGTCACCGCCGACGTCGAGGTGCCCGAAGGACCGCGCACCTGGTGCATGACCCGCAA
GCCCGGTGCCATCGATGCCACTAACTTCTCCCTGTTGAAACAAGCAGGGGATGTCGAAGAGAATCCCGGG
CCAATGGTGAGCAAGGGCGAGGAGCTGTTCACCGGGGTGGTGCCCATCCTGGTCGAGCTGGACGGCGACG
TAAACGGCCACAAGTTCAGCGTGTCCGGCGAGGGCGAGGGCGATGCCACCTACGGCAAGCTGACCCTGAA
GTTCATCTGCACCACCGGCAAGCTGCCCGTGCCCTGGCCCACCCTCGTGACCACCCTGACCTACGGCGTG
CAGTGCTTCAGCCGCTACCCCGACCACATGAAGCAGCACGACTTCTTCAAGTCCGCCATGCCCGAAGGCT
ACGTCCAGGAGCGCACCATCTTCTTCAAGGACGACGGCAACTACAAGACCCGCGCCGAGGTGAAGTTCGA
GGGCGACACCCTGGTGAACCGCATCGAGCTGAAGGGCATCGACTTCAAGGAGGACGGCAACATCCTGGGG
CACAAGCTGGAGTACAACTACAACAGCCACAACGTCTATATCATGGCCGACAAGCAGAAGAACGGCATCA
AGGTGAACTTCAAGATCCGCCACAACATCGAGGACGGCAGCGTGCAGCTCGCCGACCACTACCAGCAGAA
CACCCCCATCGGCGACGGCCCCGTGCTGCTGCCCGACAACCACTACCTGAGCACCCAGTCCGCCCTGAGC
AAAGACCCCAACGAGAAGCGCGATCACATGGTCCTGCTGGAGTTCGTGACCGCCGCCGGGATCACTCTCG
GCATGGACGAGCTGTACAAGTAATTAATTAAGCTCGCTGATCAGCCTCGACTGTGCCTTCTAGTTGCCAG
CCATCTGTTGTTTGCCCCTCCCCCGTGCCTTCCTTGACCCTGGAAGGTGCCACTCCCACTGTCCTTTCCT
AATAAAATGAGGAAATTGCATCGCATTGTCTGAGTAGGTGTCATTCTATTCTGGGGGGTGGGGTGGGGCA
GGACAGCAAGGGGGAGGATTGGGAAGACAATAGCAGGCATGCTGGGGATGCGGTGGGCTCTATGGCTTCT
GAGGCGCGCCCTCGAGAAATGAACATTTTATTTCCAGTTATTTAATTTGTCCAATTACTTTTGAGCCCCT
GAAATGAAGGGATTGTGTTAAAAAAAATGCTTTAGTGGCCTCACATTTTTATGCAATCGTTTTGTTCACC
CCACTGAATTAAAGCTGAAAGTCTGCACTTCAACTGCATCTGAGTTGTTTCATTTAAAATTCATTGTGGT
AATGTACAGAACCAAAATTAGAAAAAAGTTGTCTCTGTCCAAATATTTATGGACCTAACTGTAGGGCCCA
GAGACGGAGTCACTGCCAACCGAGACGGTCATAGCTGTTTCCTGTGTGCCGCTTCCTCGCTCACTGACTC
GCTGCGCTCGGTCGTTCGGCTGCGGCGAGCGGTATCAGCTCACTCAAAGGCGGTAATACGGTTACCCACA
GAATCAGGGGATAACGCAGGAAAGAACATGTGAGCAAAAGGCCAGCAAAAGGCCAGGAACCGTAAAAAGG
CCGCGTTGCTGGCGTTTTTCCATAGGCTCCGCCCCCCTGACGAGCATCACAAAAATCGACGCTCAAGTCA
GAGGTGGCGAAACCCGACAGGACTATAAAGATACCAGGCGTTTCCCCCTGGAAGCTCCCTCGTGCGCTCT
CCTGTTCCGACCCTGCCGCTTACCGGATACCTGTCCGCCTTTCTCCCTTCGGGAAGCGTGGCGCTTTCTC
ATAGCTCACGCTGTAGGTATCTCAGTTCGGTGTAGGTCGTTCGCTCCAAGCTGGGCTGTGTGCACGAACC
CCCCGTTCAGCCCGACCGCTGCGCCTTATCCGGTAACTATCGTCTTGAGTCCAACCCGGTAAGACACGAC
TTATCGCCACTGGCAGCAGCCACTGGTAACAGGATTAGCAGAGCGAGGTATGTAGGCGGTGCTACAGAGT
TCTTGAAGTGGTGGCCTAACTACGGCTACACTAGAAGAACAGTATTTGGTATCTGCGCTCTGCTGAAGCC
AGTTACCTTCGGAAAAAGAGTTGGTAGCTCTTGATCCGGCAAACAAACCACCGCTGGTAGCGGTGGTTTT
TTTGTTTGCAAGCAGCAGATTACGCGCAGAAAAAAAGGATCTCAAGAAGATCCTTTGATCTTTTCTACGG
GGTCTGACGCTCAGTGGAACGAAAACTCACGTTAAGGGATTTTGGTCATGAGATTATCAAAAAGGATCTT
CACCTAGATCCTTTTAAATTAAAAATGAAGTTTTAAATCAATCTAAAGTATATATGAGTAAACTTGGTCT
GACAGTTACCAATGCTTAATCAGTGAGGCACCTATCTCAGCGATCTGTCTCTTTCGTTCATCCATAGTTG
CCTGACTCCCCGTCGTGTAGATAACTACGATACGGGAGGGCTTACCATCTGGCCCCAGTGCTGCAATAAT
ACCGCGGGACCCACGCTCACCGGCTCCAGATTTATCAGCAATAAACCAGCCAGCCGGAAGGGCCGAGCGC
AGAAGTGGTCCTGCAACTTTATCCGCCTCCATCCAGTCTATTAATTGTTGCCGGGAAGCTAGAGTAAGTA
GTTCGCCAGTTAATAGTTTGCGCAACGTTGTTGCCATCGCTACAGGCATCGTGGTATCACGCTCGTCGTT
TGGTATGGCTTCATTCAGCTCCGGTTCCCAACGATCAAGGCGAGTTACATGATCCCCCATGTTGCGCAAA
AAAGCGGTTAGCTCCTTCGGTCCTCCGATCGTTGTCAGAAGTAAGTTGGCCGCCGTGTTATCACTCATGG
TTATGGCAGCACTACATAATTCTCTTACTGTCATGCCATCCGTAAGATGCTTTTCTGTGACTGGTGAGTA
CTCAACCAAGTCATTCTGAGAATAGTGTATGCGGCGACCGAGTTGCTCTTGCCCGGCGTCAATACGGGAT
AATACCGCGCCACATAGCAGAACTTTAAAAGTGCTCATCATTGGAAAACGTTCTTCGGGGCGAAAACTCT
CAAGGATCTTACCGCTGTTGAGATCCAGTTCGATGTAACCCACTCGTGCACCCAACTGATCTTCAGCATC
TTTTACTTTCACCAGCGTTTCTGGGTGAGCAAAAACAGGAAGGCAAAATGCCGCAAAAAAGGGAATAAGG
GCGACACGGAAATGTTGAATACTCATACTCTTCCTTTTTCAATATTATTGAAGCATTTATCAGGGTTATT
GTCTCATGAGCGGATACATATTTGAATGTATTTAG
Features (pLannotate 1.2.2; 8 found; start..end, strand, type, name):
    118..138     -  CDS            lacZα (fragment): LacZα fragment of β-galactosidase; lacZ fragment
    572..1071    +  promoter       PGK promoter: mouse phosphoglycerate kinase 1 promoter
   1096..1690    +  CDS            PuroR (fragment): puromycin N-acetyltransferase; pac from Streptomyces alboniger; confers resistance to puromycin
   1754..2473    +  CDS            EGFP: the original enhanced GFP (Yang et al., 1996) mammalian codon-optimized
   2501..2725    +  polyA_signal   bGH poly(A) signal: bovine growth hormone polyadenylation signal
   3237..3825    -  rep_origin     ori: high-copy-number ColE1/pMB1/pBR322/pUC origin of replication
   3996..4856    -  CDS            AmpR: β-lactamase; bla; confers resistance to ampicillin, carbenicillin, and related antibiotics
   4857..26      -  promoter       AmpR promoter (across the origin): bla
