[The description below was written by a language model from this plasmid's Addgene catalogue record and pLannotate feature annotations shown in this document.]
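Description:
pMV-Tc1-9_Xt is a 4,935-nt transposon donor plasmid built on the pMV backbone and catalogued as a mammalian expression vector. It carries the terminal inverted repeats (TIRs) of Tc1-9_Xt, a synthetic version of a Tc1-family DNA transposon. In bacteria it is maintained as a high-copy plasmid through a ColE1/pUC-type origin of replication and is selected with ampicillin through the β-lactamase gene and its native promoter. A short remnant of lacZα is also detected, probably left over from the cloning vector.

The annotated payload is a single mammalian reporter/selection cassette. A mouse PGK promoter drives a puromycin N-acetyltransferase coding sequence (annotated as a fragment), followed closely by EGFP and terminated by a bovine growth hormone polyadenylation signal. The short gap between PuroR and EGFP suggests the two are linked as one transcription unit, for example through a self-cleaving peptide or fusion linker, but the record does not annotate that element. The automated feature table also does not mark the TIRs. By the logic of a donor design they would lie in the unannotated stretches on either side of the cassette, though their exact positions are not stated.

No transposase is encoded on this plasmid. Mobilisation of the TIR-bounded cassette therefore depends on the cognate Tc1-9_Xt transposase supplied in trans, typically from a separate helper construct. Stable genomic integration can then be scored by puromycin resistance or sustained EGFP fluorescence. The plasmid comes from a survey of many DNA transposons tested for activity in human cells, aimed at expanding the set of tools for genome engineering.
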