Addgene plasmid #217087: pMV-Tc1-9_Xt
Purpose: Donor plasmid of Tc1-9_Xt Transposon
Depositing lab: Haoyi Wang. Depositing organization: Institute of Zoology, Chinese Academy of Sciences. Publication: Heterologous survey of 130 DNA transposons in human cells highlights their functional divergence and expands the genome engineering toolbox. Zhang T, Tan S, Tang N, Li Y, Zhang C, Sun J, Guo Y, Gao H, Cai Y, Sun W, Wang C, Fu L, Ma H, Wu Y, Hu X, Zhang X, Gee P, Yan W, Zhao Y, Chen Q, Guo B, Wang H, Zhang YE. Cell. 2024 Jul 11;187(14):3741-3760.e30. doi: 10.1016/j.cell.2024.05.007. Epub 2024 Jun 5. PubMed 38843831.
Backbone
  Vector backbone: pMV
  Vector type: Mammalian Expression
Growth in bacteria
  Bacterial resistance: Ampicillin, 100 μg/mL
  Growth temperature: 37°C
  Growth strain: DH5alpha
  Copy number: High Copy
Gene/Insert
  Gene/Insert name: TIRs of Tc1-9_Xt transposon (alt name: Tc1-9_Xt)
  Species: Synthetic
  Cloning method: Restriction Enzyme; 5′ cloning site Unknown (unknown if destroyed); 3′ cloning site Unknown (unknown if destroyed)
Terms and licenses: Academic/Nonprofit Terms; Industry Terms: Not Available to Industry
How to cite: pMV-Tc1-9_Xt was a gift from Haoyi Wang (Addgene plasmid # 217087 ; http://n2t.net/addgene:217087 ; RRID:Addgene_217087)
